>Addgene plasmid #196784 | pGG-PIP46 | addgene full sequence | sequence record 396340 | Addgene NGS Result
GACGAAAGGGCCTCGTGATACGCCTATTTTTATAGGTTAATGTCATGATAATAATGGTTTCTTAGACGTC
AGGTGGCACTTTTCGGGGAAATGTGCGCGGAACCCCTATTTGTTTATTTTTCTAAATACATTCAAATATG
TATCCGCTCATGAGACAATAACCCTGATAAATGCTTCAATAATATTGAAAAAGGAAGAGTATGAGTATTC
AACATTTCCGTGTCGCCCTTATTCCCTTTTTTGCGGCATTTTGCCTTCCTGTTTTTGCTCACCCAGAAAC
GCTGGTGAAAGTAAAAGATGCTGAAGATCAGTTGGGTGCACGAGTGGGTTACATCGAACTGGATCTCAAC
AGCGGTAAGATCCTTGAGAGTTTTCGCCCCGAAGAACGTTTTCCAATGATGAGCACTTTTAAAGTTCTGC
TATGTGGCGCGGTATTATCCCGTATTGACGCCGGGCAAGAGCAACTCGGTCGCCGCATACACTATTCTCA
GAATGACTTGGTTGAGTACTCACCAGTCACAGAAAAGCATCTTACGGATGGCATGACAGTAAGAGAATTA
TGCAGTGCTGCCATAACCATGAGTGATAACACTGCGGCCAACTTACTTCTGACAACGATCGGAGGACCGA
AGGAGCTAACCGCTTTTTTGCACAACATGGGGGATCATGTAACTCGCCTTGATCGTTGGGAACCGGAGCT
GAATGAAGCCATACCAAACGACGAGCGTGACACCACGATGCCTGTAGCAATGGCAACAACGTTGCGCAAA
CTATTAACTGGCGAACTACTTACTCTAGCTTCCCGGCAACAATTAATAGACTGGATGGAGGCGGATAAAG
TTGCAGGACCACTTCTGCGCTCGGCCCTTCCGGCTGGCTGGTTTATTGCTGATAAATCTGGAGCCGGTGA
GCGTGGCTCTCGAGGTATCATTGCAGCACTGGGGCCAGATGGTAAGCCCTCCCGTATCGTAGTTATCTAC
ACGACGGGGAGTCAGGCAACTATGGATGAACGAAATAGACAGATCGCTGAGATAGGTGCCTCACTGATTA
AGCATTGGTAACTGTCAGACCAAGTTTACTCATATATACTTTAGATTGATTTAAAACTTCATTTTTAATT
TAAAAGGATCTAGGTGAAGATCCTTTTTGATAATCTCATGACCAAAATCCCTTAACGTGAGTTTTCGTTC
CACTGAGCGTCAGACCCCGTAGAAAAGATCAAAGGATCTTCTTGAGATCCTTTTTTTCTGCGCGTAATCT
GCTGCTTGCAAACAAAAAAACCACCGCTACCAGCGGTGGTTTGTTTGCCGGATCAAGAGCTACCAACTCT
TTTTCCGAAGGTAACTGGCTTCAGCAGAGCGCAGATACCAAATACTGTTCTTCTAGTGTAGCCGTAGTTA
GGCCACCACTTCAAGAACTCTGTAGCACCGCCTACATACCTCGCTCTGCTAATCCTGTTACCAGTGGCTG
CTGCCAGTGGCGATAAGTCGTGTCTTACCGGGTTGGACTCAAGACGATAGTTACCGGATAAGGCGCAGCG
GTCGGGCTGAACGGGGGGTTCGTGCACACAGCCCAGCTTGGAGCGAACGACCTACACCGAACTGAGATAC
CTACAGCGTGAGCTATGAGAAAGCGCCACGCTTCCCGAAGGGAGAAAGGCGGACAGGTATCCGGTAAGCG
GCAGGGTCGGAACAGGAGAGCGCACGAGGGAGCTTCCAGGGGGAAACGCCTGGTATCTTTATAGTCCTGT
CGGGTTTCGCCACCTCTGACTTGAGCGTCGATTTTTGTGATGCTCGTCAGGGGGGCGGAGCCTATGGAAA
AACGCCAGCAACGCGGCCTTTTTACGGTTCCTGGCCTTTTGCTGGCCTTTTGCTCACATGTTCTTTCCTG
CGTTATCCCCTGATTCTGTGGATAACCGTATTACCGCCTTTGAGTGAGCTGATACCGCTCGCCGCAGCCG
AACGACCGAGCGCAGCGAGTCAGTGAGCGAGGAAGCGGAAGAGCGCCCAATACGCAAACCGCCTCTCCCC
GCGCGTTGGCCGATTCATTAATGCAGCTGGCACGACAGGTTTCCCGACTGGAAAGCGGGCAGTGAGCGCA
ACGCAATTAATGTGAGTTAGCTCACTCATTAGGCACCCCAGGCTTTACACTTTATGCTTCCGGCTCGTAT
GTTGTGTGGAATTGTGAGCGGATAACAATTTCACACGAGCTATTTAGGTGACACTATAGAAGTGAAGCTT
GGTCTCAACCTAAATTAAACGCCTTTTTATCAACAACAAAAAAAAGAAGAAGATTTGATATGTTGAAAAG
TATTAGGGACGCTTATTAGGGCAGTATTCCTAGTTATTGCATTTTCTTTCGGTCATTCGACCTTAGGATC
ATACCTCAATCTGTATGACTGTATTCGCCATGTGAATTCCAATATTACATAGTGACCAAATTTGATATCC
AACTAAAAGTCGATCTTTGATCTAAACGAAATGACAACTATTTGGTTAGTGATTGCAGGTTGGAAAGATT
TACCTTCTAGACCTGTCTTACGAAGCTAGTATTCTAAAGTAATCTTCATAAACCGAATTCAGAAACAAAA
AAAGAAAAGGAGTCCAAAATTGTATGATCATACATTAATATCAGAATAGTCTCTTTTGTTAAATAAATAT
CTGAAGAATATATATCTCTTTGATTATTTTGTGGATGGCAATGAAACTAAGAATATATATTCATTGACTT
AGAAGTCGACAAAAAAAAATAAAAAAATTATTGACTTAATTACTAGTTGACCAATATATATATTATTAAA
AGAACATATTGTATCGTTGAAAGCGGATCATCGGGTTTTAAAAGAAAAACACATCGTTGAAACTTGAAAG
TGATGACTAATAAAAAGATCTAAACGTGTCCGGTCACCTACCAATGTGGTTTTGCAAATTATTGTCAAGT
ACCTTGACTATATTAAATAAAAAAATTCACCGTAACACATTGATATTCAACTGATTCCTAAAAAAATATA
CAAACTATTGGGAGTTGTGAGATTTTTTATATCAGTGTTCGTCTCTTTACATTTGTGATGTGGTGTTATA
GCATATATAGTAATAAACTCAAAAGGAAATTAGATGTGTTTTGACCATTTATTAAAATGAACCTTTTCTT
GTCAAACATTTGAAAAATACTAGTTTTTTTTTTTTGGCAACGTTGTAAATAATAGTTAAAAATAGATTTT
AAGTCTCGTTTTTTTATGCATATAGTTTCATTCGCTTTATTAGACTCAAATATACTTTTAATTAAATTTT
GCAGAGAATTAAAGGTAATCATTTGCCAAGGAAAAACCATGCAAATATGCAATAAGTAGAAATAATGTTA
ATGAGAGTAAGCGTTGACATATATTACGTCCTGGTCCGAACATTCTTAAAGTTGCGTAACACTAATAACC
TTAGAAGATGGTTGGTTGACTATCAACATCTTATTGACCAAATGTTTTTTTTTTTTTTAATTATAAAACA
GTTGCTCATTGCTCTAGCCCAGAGAAAGCAGCTCAATTAAGTAACATGAGACCGAATTCTCGCCCTATAG
TGAGTCGTATTACCTGGCCGTCGTTTTACAACGTCGTGACTGGGAAAACCCTGGCGTTACCCAACTTAAT
CGCCTTGCAGCACATCCCCCTTTCGCCAGCTGGCGTAATAGCGAAGAGGCCCGCACCGATCGCCCTTCCC
AACAGTTGCGCAGCCTGAATGGCGAATGGCGCCTGATGCGGTATTTTCTCCTTACGCATCTGTGCGGTAT
TTCACACCGCATATGGTGCACTCTCAGTACAATCTGCTCTGATGCCGCATAGTTAAGCCAGCCCCGACAC
CCGCCAACACCCGCTGACGCGCCCTGACGGGCTTGTCTGCTCCCGGCATCCGCTTACAGACAAGCTGTGA
CCGTCTCCGGGAGCTGCATGTGTCAGAGGTTTTCACCGTCATCACCGAAACGCGCGA
Features (pLannotate 1.2.2; 12 found; start..end, strand, type, name):
     96..200     +  promoter       AmpR promoter: bla
    201..1061    +  CDS            AmpR: β-lactamase; bla; confers resistance to ampicillin, carbenicillin, and related antibiotics
   1232..1820    +  rep_origin     ori: high-copy-number ColE1/pMB1/pBR322/pUC origin of replication
   2003..2095    +  CDS            lacI (fragment): lac repressor; lacI; The lac repressor binds to the lac operator to inhibit transcription in E. coli. This inhibition can be relieved by adding lactose or isopropyl-β-D-thiogalactopyranoside (IPTG).
   2108..2129    +  protein_bind   CAP binding site: CAP binding activates transcription in the presence of cAMP. E. coli catabolite activator protein
   2144..2174    +  promoter       lac promoter: promoter for the E. coli lac operon
   2182..2198    +  protein_bind   lac operator: The lac repressor binds to the lac operator to inhibit transcription in E. coli. This inhibition can be relieved by adding lactose or isopropyl-β-D-thiogalactopyranoside (IPTG). lac repressor encoded by lacI
   2212..2230    +  promoter       SP6 promoter: promoter for bacteriophage SP6 RNA polymerase
   3564..3582    -  promoter       T7 promoter: promoter for bacteriophage T7 RNA polymerase
   3584..3736    +  CDS            lacZα (fragment): LacZα fragment of β-galactosidase; lacZ fragment
   3742..3841    -  misc_feature   bom (fragment): basis of mobility region from pBR322
   3943..1       -  CDS            rop (fragment) (across the origin): Rop protein, which maintains plasmids at low copy number; rop
