[The description below was written by a language model from this plasmid's Addgene catalogue record and pLannotate feature annotations shown in this document.]
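Description:
pGG-PIP46 is a GreenGate entry vector built on the pGGA000 backbone, the module position used in the GreenGate Golden Gate-style cloning system for plant promoters. The 3,977 bp plasmid is a bacterial cloning vehicle only. It replicates in E. coli from a high-copy ColE1/pUC-type origin and is selected with ampicillin through a bla (β-lactamase) cassette driven by its own promoter. The remaining annotated backbone features are remnants of its cloning-vector ancestry: short lacI, lacZα, rop and bom fragments, a CAP binding site, and the lac promoter and operator. SP6 and T7 phage promoters face inward on either side of the cloning site.

The insert is a 1,271 bp promoter fragment of Arabidopsis thaliana FRK1 (FLG22-INDUCED RECEPTOR-LIKE KINASE 1, AT2G19190). The feature table does not annotate it, but the unannotated region between the SP6 and T7 promoters is the right size to hold it. The record lists a single G-to-C substitution at position 493 and gives no reason for it; in Golden Gate systems such changes are often made to remove an internal type IIS restriction site, though that is not stated here.

As its name indicates, FRK1 is induced by the flagellin peptide flg22, and its promoter is widely used as a marker of pattern-triggered immune signalling. As an entry module, this plasmid has no reporter or plant selection marker of its own. It is meant to be combined with other GreenGate modules (tags, coding sequences, terminators, resistance cassettes) in a plant destination vector. The associated work on spatially distinct hormone response zones in Arabidopsis roots colonised by Fusarium oxysporum suggests use in transcriptional reporter lines.
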