Addgene plasmid #196784: pGG-PIP46
Purpose: Contains FRK1 promoter
Depositing lab: Marc Somssich. Depositing organization: University of Melbourne. Publication: Resolving spatially distinct phytohormone response zones in Arabidopsis thaliana roots colonized by Fusarium oxysporum. Calabria J, Wang L, Rast-Somssich MI, Chen HW, Watt M, Persson S, Andersen TG, Idnurm A, Somssich M. J Exp Bot. 2025 Jan 17:erae516. doi: 10.1093/jxb/erae516. PubMed 39823275.
Backbone
  Vector backbone: pGGA000
  Total vector size (bp): 3977
  Vector type: GreenGate (GG) Entry Vector
Growth in bacteria
  Bacterial resistance: Ampicillin, 100 μg/mL
  Growth temperature: 37°C
  Growth strain: DH5alpha
  Copy number: High Copy
Gene/Insert
  Gene/Insert name: FLG22-INDUCED RECEPTOR-LIKE KINASE 1 (alt names: FRK1; AT2G19190)
  Species: A. thaliana (mustard weed)
  Insert size (bp): 1271
  Mutation: 493 G->C
  Entrez Gene: FRK1 (a.k.a. AT2G19190, FLG22-induced receptor-like kinase 1, T20K24.21, T20K24_21)
Terms and licenses: Academic/Nonprofit Terms; Industry Terms: Not Available to Industry
Depositor comments: Please visit https://doi.org/10.1101/2022.12.20.521292 for bioRxiv preprint.
How to cite: pGG-PIP46 was a gift from Marc Somssich (Addgene plasmid # 196784 ; http://n2t.net/addgene:196784 ; RRID:Addgene_196784)
